>Addgene plasmid #23056 | pWZ414-F13 | addgene partial sequence | sequence record 28728 | 23056 with pRS414-R
CTTTTTACGGTTCCTGGCCTTTTGCTGGCCTTTTGCTCACATGCCTAGTTTCTTTTATTGAGACTTATTT
TTAATATATATAGTACATGAAATAATAAAAAACCGAAAAATGCATACATAAGGTTCTATTATATTCCCAA
TAGAATGATCGTTATTTTATTTTTTGAAAGGCATGAAAATAATTTCAAACACCGATTGTTTAACCACCGA
TTGTTTAACCACCGAAACCATATAAGGTTCTACCTTGTCTCTTCAAAGCATAAACAACATCCAAAGAAGT
AACAGTCTTTCTCTTGGCGTGTTCAGTGTAAGTAACAGAGTCCCTGATGACGGATTCCAAGAAGGACTTA
AGGACGGCTCTGACTTCTTCGTAGATCAAACCAGAAATACGCTTGACACCACCTCTTCTAGCTAATCTTC
TGATAGCTGGCTTAGTGATACCTTGAATGTTATCTCTTAGAATCTTTCTGTGACGCTTGGCACCACCTTT
TCCTAGACCTTTACCACCTTTACCTCTACCGGACAT
