[The description below was written by a language model from this plasmid's Addgene catalogue record.]
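Description:
pWZ414-F13 is a yeast expression plasmid built on a derivative of pRS414 from which the Afl III–Sma I segment has been removed, leaving a backbone of about 4.3 kb. The pRS414 series are yeast–E. coli shuttle vectors of the centromeric (CEN/ARS) type, generally maintained at low copy in yeast, although the record lists copy number as unknown and provides no feature table to confirm which backbone elements survive the deletion. Selection in Saccharomyces cerevisiae relies on the TRP1 auxotrophic marker, which complements tryptophan auxotrophy, and the plasmid is propagated in E. coli under ampicillin selection.

The insert is an approximately 1.9 kb fragment of S. cerevisiae genomic DNA carrying the HHT2-HHF2 locus, cloned between Afl III and Spe I sites. It encodes the second copies of histone H3 (HHT2, YNL031C) and histone H4 (HHF2, YNL030W). As their systematic names indicate, the two genes lie adjacent on opposite strands. The record does not name a promoter, so expression presumably depends on native regulatory sequence within the fragment, but this is not stated explicitly. No epitope tags, reporters or mutations are listed, and part of the plasmid derives from an earlier construct made in another laboratory.

The associated study examined histone acetylation by mutating target lysines in combination with loss of the Gcn5p acetyltransferase. This suggests the plasmid serves as a source of H3 and H4 in yeast histone genetics, for example as a wild-type reference or a template for mutant alleles, though the record does not spell out its specific role.
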