Addgene plasmid #23056: pWZ414-F13
Depositing lab: Sharon Dent. Depositing organization: University of Texas MD Anderson Cancer Center. Publication: Essential and redundant functions of histone acetylation revealed by mutation of target lysines and loss of the Gcn5p acetyltransferase. Zhang W, Bone JR, Edmondson DG, Turner BM, Roth SY. EMBO J. 1998 Jun 1. 17(11):3155-67. 10.1093/emboj/17.11.3155 PubMed 9606197.
Backbone
  Vector backbone: pRS414 delta Afl III- Sma I
  Backbone manufacturer: Stratagene
  Backbone size w/o insert (bp): 4348
  Vector type: Yeast Expression
  Selectable markers: TRP1
Growth in bacteria
  Bacterial resistance: Ampicillin, 100 μg/mL
  Growth temperature: 37°C
  Growth strain: DH5alpha
  Copy number: Unknown
Gene/Insert
  Gene/Insert name: yeast Histone H3-2 and Histone H4-2 (alt name: HHT2-HHF2)
  Species: S. cerevisiae (budding yeast)
  Insert size (bp): 1900
  GenBank ID: S000004976 S000004975
  Cloning method: Restriction Enzyme; 5′ cloning site Afl III (not destroyed); 3′ cloning site Spe I (unknown if destroyed)
  Sequencing primers: 5′ T7; 3′ CACCTCTGACTTGAGCGTCG
Resource information
  A portion of this plasmid was derived from a plasmid made by: from Dr. Mary Ann Osley, currently at the Univ. of New Mexico, Albuquerque, NM
Terms and licenses: Academic/Nonprofit Terms; Industry Terms: Not Available to Industry
Depositor comments: HHT2 is Yeast ID YNL031C HHF2 is Yeast ID YNL030W HHT2 is gene ID 855700 HHF2 is gene ID 855701
How to cite: pWZ414-F13 was a gift from Sharon Dent (Addgene plasmid # 23056 ; http://n2t.net/addgene:23056 ; RRID:Addgene_23056)
